>Addgene plasmid #122818 | pAC10098_pLX-Hygro-IRES-mCherry | depositor full sequence | sequence record 234320 | pAC10098_pLX-Hygro-IRES-mCherry sequence 9672 bps
CCCGGGGTTATTAATAGTAATCAATTACGGGGTCATTAGTTCATAGCCCATATATGGAGTTCCGCGTTAC
ATAACTTACGGTAAATGGCCCGCCTGGCTGACCGCCCAACGACCCCCGCCCATTGACGTCAATAATGACG
TATGTTCCCATAGTAACGCCAATAGGGACTTTCCATTGACGTCAATGGGTGGAGTATTTACGGTAAACTG
CCCACTTGGCAGTACATCAAGTGTATCATATGCCAAGTACGCCCCCTATTGACGTCAATGACGGTAAATG
GCCCGCCTGGCATTATGCCCAGTACATGACCTTATGGGACTTTCCTACTTGGCAGTACATCTACGTATTA
GTCATCGCTATTACCATGGTGATGCGGTTTTGGCAGTACATCAATGGGCGTGGATAGCGGTTTGACTCAC
GGGGATTTCCAAGTCTCCACCCCATTGACGTCAATGGGAGTTTGTTTTGGCACCAAAATCAACGGGACTT
TCCAAAATGTCGTAACAACTCCGCCCCATTGACGCAAATGGGCGGTAGGCGTGTACGGTGGGAGGTCTAT
ATAAGCAGAGCTCTCTGGCTAACTGTCGGGATCAACAAGTTTGTACAAAAAAGCAGGCTCCGAATTCACC
GGTGCCACCATGAAAAAGCCTGAACTCACCGCGACGTCTGTCGAGAAGTTTCTGATCGAAAAGTTCGACA
GCGTCTCCGACCTGATGCAGCTCTCGGAGGGCGAAGAATCTCGTGCTTTCAGCTTCGATGTAGGAGGGCG
TGGATATGTCCTGCGGGTAAATAGCTGCGCCGATGGTTTCTACAAAGATCGTTATGTTTATCGGCACTTT
GCATCGGCCGCGCTCCCGATTCCGGAAGTGCTTGACATTGGGGAATTTAGCGAGAGCCTGACCTATTGCA
TCTCCCGCCGTGCACAGGGTGTCACGTTGCAAGACCTGCCTGAAACCGAACTGCCCGCTGTTCTGCAGCC
GGTCGCGGAGGCCATGGATGCGATCGCTGCGGCCGATCTTAGCCAGACGAGCGGGTTCGGCCCATTCGGA
CCGCAAGGAATCGGTCAATACACTACATGGCGTGATTTCATATGCGCGATTGCTGATCCCCATGTGTATC
ACTGGCAAACTGTGATGGACGACACCGTCAGTGCGTCCGTCGCGCAGGCTCTCGATGAGCTGATGCTTTG
GGCCGAGGACTGCCCCGAAGTCCGGCACCTCGTGCACGCGGATTTCGGCTCCAACAATGTCCTGACGGAC
AATGGCCGCATAACAGCGGTCATTGACTGGAGCGAGGCGATGTTCGGGGATTCCCAATACGAGGTCGCCA
ACATCTTCTTCTGGAGGCCGTGGTTGGCTTGTATGGAGCAGCAGACGCGCTACTTCGAGCGGAGGCATCC
GGAGCTTGCAGGATCGCCGCGGCTCCGGGCGTATATGCTCCGCATTGGTCTTGACCAACTCTATCAGAGC
TTGGTTGACGGCAATTTCGATGATGCAGCTTGGGCGCAGGGTCGATGCGACGCAATCGTCCGATCCGGAG
CCGGGACTGTCGGGCGTACACAAATCGCCCGCAGAAGCGCGGCCGTCTGGACCGATGGCTGTGTAGAAGT
ACTCGCCGATAGTGGAAACCGACGCCCCAGCACTCGTCCGAGGGCAAAGGAATAGTTAATTAAGAATTCG
ACCCAGCTTTCTTGTACAAAGTGGTTGGTAAGCCTATCCCTAACCCTCTCCTCGGTCTCGATTCTACGTA
GTAATGAGCTAGCAGTCTCGAGGTTAACGAATTCCGCCCCCCCCCTAACGTTACTGGCCGAAGCCGCTTG
GAATAAGGCCGGTGTGCGCTTGTCTATATGTTATTTTCCACCATATTGCCGTCTTTTGGCAATGTGAGGG
CCCGGAAACCTGGCCCTGTCTTCTTGACGAGCATTCCTAGGGGTCTTTCCCCTCTCGCCAAAGGAATGCA
AGGTCTGTTGAATGTCGTGAAGGAAGCAGTTCCTCTGGAAGCTTCTTGAAGACAAACAACGTCTGTAGCG
ACCCTTTGCAGGCAGCGGAACCCCCCACCTGGCGACAGGTGCCCCTGCGGCCAAAAGCCACGTGTATAAG
ATACACCTGCAAAGGCGGCACAACCCCAGTGCCACGTTGTGAGTTGGATAGTTGTGGAAAGAGTCAAATG
GCTCTCCTCAAGCGTATTCAACAAGGGGCTGAAGGATGCCCAGAAGGTACCCCATTGTATGGGATCTGAT
CTGGGGCCTCGGTGCACATGCTTTACATGTGTTTAGTCGAGGTTAAAAAAACGTCTAGGCCCCCCGAACC
ACGGGGACGTGGTTTTCCTTTGAAAAACACGATAATACCATGGTGAGCAAGGGCGAGGAGGATAACATGG
CCATCATCAAGGAGTTCATGCGCTTCAAGGTGCACATGGAGGGCTCCGTGAACGGCCACGAGTTCGAGAT
CGAGGGCGAGGGCGAGGGCCGCCCCTACGAGGGCACCCAGACCGCCAAGCTGAAGGTGACCAAGGGTGGC
CCCCTGCCCTTCGCCTGGGACATCCTGTCCCCTCAGTTCATGTACGGCTCCAAGGCCTACGTGAAGCACC
CCGCCGACATCCCCGACTACTTGAAGCTGTCCTTCCCCGAGGGCTTCAAGTGGGAGCGCGTGATGAACTT
CGAGGACGGCGGCGTGGTGACCGTGACCCAGGACTCCTCCCTGCAGGACGGCGAGTTCATCTACAAGGTG
AAGCTGCGCGGCACCAACTTCCCCTCCGACGGCCCCGTAATGCAGAAGAAGACCATGGGCTGGGAGGCCT
CCTCCGAGCGGATGTACCCCGAGGACGGCGCCCTGAAGGGCGAGATCAAGCAGAGGCTGAAGCTGAAGGA
CGGCGGCCACTACGACGCTGAGGTCAAGACCACCTACAAGGCCAAGAAGCCCGTGCAGCTGCCCGGCGCC
TACAACGTCAACATCAAGTTGGACATCACCTCCCACAACGAGGACTACACCATCGTGGAACAGTACGAAC
GCGCCGAGGGCCGCCACTCCACCGGCGGCATGGACGAGCTGTACAAGTAACACCGGTGGCGCGTTAAGTC
GACAATCAACCTCTGGATTACAAAATTTGTGAAAGATTGACTGGTATTCTTAACTATGTTGCTCCTTTTA
CGCTATGTGGATACGCTGCTTTAATGCCTTTGTATCATGCTATTGCTTCCCGTATGGCTTTCATTTTCTC
CTCCTTGTATAAATCCTGGTTGCTGTCTCTTTATGAGGAGTTGTGGCCCGTTGTCAGGCAACGTGGCGTG
GTGTGCACTGTGTTTGCTGACGCAACCCCCACTGGTTGGGGCATTGCCACCACCTGTCAGCTCCTTTCCG
GGACTTTCGCTTTCCCCCTCCCTATTGCCACGGCGGAACTCATCGCCGCCTGCCTTGCCCGCTGCTGGAC
AGGGGCTCGGCTGTTGGGCACTGACAATTCCGTGGTGTTGTCGGGGAAATCATCGTCCTTTCCTTGGCTG
CTCGCCTGTGTTGCCACCTGGATTCTGCGCGGGACGTCCTTCTGCTACGTCCCTTCGGCCCTCAATCCAG
CGGACCTTCCTTCCCGCGGCCTGCTGCCGGCTCTGCGGCCTCTTCCGCGTCTTCGCCTTCGCCCTCAGAC
GAGTCGGATCTCCCTTTGGGCCGCCTCCCCGCGTCGACTTTAAGACCAATGACTTACAAGGCAGCTGTAG
ATCTTAGCCACTTTTTAAAAGAAAAGGGGGGACTGGAAGGGCTAATTCACTCCCAACGAAGACAAGATCT
GCTTTTTGCTTGTACTGGGTCTCTCTGGTTAGACCAGATCTGAGCCTGGGAGCTCTCTGGCTAACTAGGG
AACCCACTGCTTAAGCCTCAATAAAGCTTGCCTTGAGTGCTTCAAGTAGTGTGTGCCCGTCTGTTGTGTG
ACTCTGGTAACTAGAGATCCCTCAGACCCTTTTAGTCAGTGTGGAAAATCTCTAGCAGTACGTATAGTAG
TTCATGTCATCTTATTATTCAGTATTTATAACTTGCAAAGAAATGAATATCAGAGAGTGAGAGGAACTTG
TTTATTGCAGCTTATAATGGTTACAAATAAAGCAATAGCATCACAAATTTCACAAATAAAGCATTTTTTT
CACTGCATTCTAGTTGTGGTTTGTCCAAACTCATCAATGTATCTTATCATGTCTGGCTCTAGCTATCCCG
CCCCTAACTCCGCCCATCCCGCCCCTAACTCCGCCCAGTTCCGCCCATTCTCCGCCCCATGGCTGACTAA
TTTTTTTTATTTATGCAGAGGCCGAGGCCGCCTCGGCCTCTGAGCTATTCCAGAAGTAGTGAGGAGGCTT
TTTTGGAGGCCTAGGGACGTACCCAATTCGCCCTATAGTGAGTCGTATTACGCGCGCTCACTGGCCGTCG
TTTTACAACGTCGTGACTGGGAAAACCCTGGCGTTACCCAACTTAATCGCCTTGCAGCACATCCCCCTTT
CGCCAGCTGGCGTAATAGCGAAGAGGCCCGCACCGATCGCCCTTCCCAACAGTTGCGCAGCCTGAATGGC
GAATGGG
[124 nt withheld, positions 4558-4681]
C
[91 nt withheld, positions 4683-4773]
A
[49 nt withheld, positions 4775-4823]
CCTTTGACGTTGGAGTCCACGTTCTTT
[37 nt withheld, positions 4851-4887]
ACCCTATCTCGGTCTATTCTTTTGATTTATAAGGGATTTTGCCGATTTCGGCCTATTGGTTAAAAAATGA
GCTGATTTAACAAAAATTTAACGCGAATTTTAACAAAATATTAACGCTTACAATTTAGGTGGCACTTTTC
GGGGAAATGTGCGCGGAACCCCTATTTGTTTATTTTTCTAAATACATTCAAATATGTATCCGCTCATGAG
ACAATAACCCTGATAAATGCTTCAATAATATTGAAAAAGGAAGAGTATGAGTATTCAACATTTCCGTGTC
GCCCTTATTCCCTTTTTTGCGGCATTTTGCCTTCCTGTTTTTGCTCACCCAGAAACGCTGGTGAAAGTAA
AAGATGCTGAAGATCAGTTGGGTGCACGAGTGGGTTACATCGAACTGGATCTCAACAGCGGTAAGATCCT
TGAGAGTTTTCGCCCCGAAGAACGTTTTCCAATGATGAGCACTTTTAAAGTTCTGCTATGTGGCGCGGTA
TTATCCCGTATTGACGCCGGGCAAGAGCAACTCGGTCGCCGCATACACTATTCTCAGAATGACTTGGTTG
AGTACTCACCAGTCACAGAAAAGCATCTTACGGATGGCATGACAGTAAGAGAATTATGCAGTGCTGCCAT
AACCATGAGTGATAACACTGCGGCCAACTTACTTCTGACAACGATCGGAGGACCGAAGGAGCTAACCGCT
TTTTTGCACAACATGGGGGATCATGTAACTCGCCTTGATCGTTGGGAACCGGAGCTGAATGAAGCCATAC
CAAACGACGAGCGTGACACCACGATGCCTGTAGCAATGGCAACAACGTTGCGCAAACTATTAACTGGCGA
ACTACTTACTCTAGCTTCCCGGCAACAATTAATAGACTGGATGGAGGCGGATAAAGTTGCAGGACCACTT
CTGCGCTCGGCCCTTCCGGCTGGCTGGTTTATTGCTGATAAATCTGGAGCCGGTGAGCGTGGGTCTCGCG
GTATCATTGCAGCACTGGGGCCAGATGGTAAGCCCTCCCGTATCGTAGTTATCTACACGACGGGGAGTCA
GGCAACTATGGATGAACGAAATAGACAGATCGCTGAGATAGGTGCCTCACTGATTAAGCATTGGTAACTG
TCAGACCAAGTTTACTCATATATACTTTAGATTGATTTAAAACTTCATTTTTAATTTAAAAGGATCTAGG
TGAAGATCCTTTTTGATAATCTCATGACCAAAATCCCTTAACGTGAGTTTTCGTTCCACTGAGCGTCAGA
CCCCGTAGAAAAGATCAAAGGATCTTCTTGAGATCCTTTTTTTCTGCGCGTAATCTGCTGCTTGCAAACA
AAAAAACCACCGCTACCAGCGGTGGTTTGTTTGCCGGATCAAGAGCTACCAACTCTTTTTCCGAAGGTAA
CTGGCTTCAGCAGAGCGCAGATACCAAATACTGTTCTTCTAGTGTAGCCGTAGTTAGGCCACCACTTCAA
GAACTCTGTAGCACCGCCTACATACCTCGCTCTGCTAATCCTGTTACCAGTGGCTGCTGCCAGTGGCGAT
AAGTCGTGTCTTACCGGGTTGGACTCAAGACGATAGTTACCGGATAAGGCGCAGCGGTCGGGCTGAACGG
GGGGTTCGTGCACACAGCCCAGCTTGGAGCGAACGACCTACACCGAACTGAGATACCTACAGCGTGAGCT
ATGAGAAAGCGCCACGCTTCCCGAAGGGAGAAAGGCGGACAGGTATCCGGTAAGCGGCAGGGTCGGAACA
GGAGAGCGCACGAGGGAGCTTCCAGGGGGAAACGCCTGGTATCTTTATAGTCCTGTCGGGTTTCGCCACC
TCTGACTTGAGCGTCGATTTTTGTGATGCTCGTCAGGGGGGCGGAGCCTATGGAAAAACGCCAGCAACGC
GGCCTTTTTACGGTTCCTGGCCTTTTGCTGGCCTTTTGCTCACATGTTCTTTCCTGCGTTATCCCCTGAT
TCTGTGGATAACCGTATTACCGCCTTTGAGTGAGCTGATACCGCTCGCCGCAGCCGAACGACCGAGCGCA
GCGAGTCAGTGAGCGAGGAAGCGGAAGAGCGCCCAATACGCAAACCGCCTCTCCCCGCGCGTTGGCCGAT
TCATTAATGCAGCTGGCACGACAGGTTTCCCGACTGGAAAGCGGGCAGTGAGCGCAACGCAATTAATGTG
AGTTAGCTCACTCATTAGGCACCCCAGGCTTTACACTTTATGCTTCCGGCTCGTATGTTGTGTGGAATTG
TGAGCGGATAACAATTTCACACAGGAAACAGCTATGACCATGATTACGCCAAGCGCGCAATTAACCCTCA
CTAAAGGGAACAAAAGCTGGAGCTGCAAGCTTAATGTAGTCTTATGCAATACTCTTGTAGTCTTGCAACA
TGGTAACGATGAGTTAGCAACATGCCTTACAAGGAGAGAAAAAGCACCGTGCATGCCGATTGGTGGAAGT
AAGGTGGTACGATCGTGCCTTATTAGGAAGGCAACAGACGGGTCTGACATGGATTGGACGAACCACTGAA
TTGCCGCATTGCAGAGATATTGTATTTAAGTGCCTAGCTCGATACATAAACGGGTCTCTCTGGTTAGACC
AGATCTGAGCCTGGGAGCTCTCTGGCTAACTAGGGAACCCACTGCTTAAGCCTCAATAAAGCTTGCCTTG
AGTGCTTCAAGTAGTGTGTGCCCGTCTGTTGTGTGACTCTGGTAACTAGAGATCCCTCAGACCCTTTTAG
TCAGTGTGGAAAATCTCTAGCAGTGGCGCCCGAACAGGGACTTGAAAGCGAAAGGGAAACCAGAGGAGCT
CTCTCGACGCAGGACTCGGCTTGCTGAAGCGCGCACGGCAAGAGGCGAGGGGCGGCGACTGGTGAGTACG
CCAAAAATTTTGACTAGCGGAGGCTAGAAGGAGAGAGATGGGTGCGAGAGCGTCAGTATTAAGCGGGGGA
GAATTAGATCGCGATGGGAAAAAATTCGGTTAAGGCCAGGGGGAAAGAAAAAATATAAATTAAAACATAT
AGTATGGGCAAGCAGGGAGCTAGAACGATTCGCAGTTAATCCTGGCCTGTTAGAAACATCAGAAGGCTGT
AGACAAATACTGGGACAGCTACAACCATCCCTTCAGACAGGATCAGAAGAACTTAGATCATTATATAATA
CAGTAGCAACCCTCTATTGTGTGCATCAAAGGATAGAGATAAAAGACACCAAGGAAGCTTTAGACAAGAT
AGAGGAAGAGCAAAACAAAAGTAAGACCACCGCACAGCAAGCGGCCGCTGATCTTCAGACCTGGAGGAGG
AGATATGAGGGACAATTGGAGAAGTGAATTATATAAATATAAAGTAGTAAAAATTGAACCATTAGGAGTA
GCACCCACCAAGGCAAAGAGAAGAGTGGTGCAGAGAGAAAAAAGAGCAGTGGGAATAGGAGCTTTGTTCC
TTGGGTTCTTGGGAGCAGCAGGAAGCACTATGGGCGCAGCGTCAATGACGCTGACGGTACAGGCCAGACA
ATTATTGTCTGGTATAGTGCAGCAGCAGAACAATTTGCTGAGGGCTATTGAGGCGCAACAGCATCTGTTG
CAACTCACAGTCTGGGGCATCAAGCAGCTCCAGGCAAGAATCCTGGCTGTGGAAAGATACCTAAAGGATC
AACAGCTCCTGGGGATTTGGGGTTGCTCTGGAAAACTCATTTGCACCACTGCTGTGCCTTGGAATGCTAG
TTGGAGTAATAAATCTCTGGAACAGATTTGGAATCACACGACCTGGATGGAGTGGGACAGAGAAATTAAC
AATTACACAAGCTTAATACACTCCTTAATTGAAGAATCGCAAAACCAGCAAGAAAAGAATGAACAAGAAT
TATTGGAATTAGATAAATGGGCAAGTTTGTGGAATTGGTTTAACATAACAAATTGGCTGTGGTATATAAA
ATTATTCATAATGATAGTAGGAGGCTTGGTAGGTTTAAGAATAGTTTTTGCTGTACTTTCTATAGTGAAT
AGAGTTAGGCAGGGATATTCACCATTATCGTTTCAGACCCACCTCCCAACCCCGAGGGGACCCTTGCGCC
TTTTCCAAGGCAGCCCTGGGTTTGCGCAGGGACGCGGCTGCTCTGGGCGTGGTTCCGGGAAACGCAGCGG
CGCCGACCCTGGGTCTCGCACATTCTTCACGTCCGTTCGCAGCGTCACCCGGATCTTCGCCGCTACCCTT
GTGGGCCCCCCGGCGACGCTTCCTGCTCCGCCCCTAAGTCGGGAAGGTTCCTTGCGGTTCGCGGCGTGCC
GGACGTGACAAACGGAAGCCGCACGTCTCACTAGTACCCTCGCAGACGGACAGCGCCAGGGAGCAATGGC
AGCGCGCCGACCGCGATGGGCTGTGGCCAATAGCGGCTGCTCAGCAGGGCGCGCCGAGAGCAGCGGCCGG
GAAGGGGCGGTGCGGGAGGCGGGGTGTGGGGCGGTAGTGTGGGCCCTGTTCCTGCCCGCGCGGTGTTCCG
CATTCTGCAAGCCTCCGGAGCGCACGTCGGCAGTCGGCTCCCTCGTTGACCGAATCACCGACCTCTCTCC
CCAGGGGGTACCCAGCTGTCTAGAGAATTCTAGATCTTGAGACAAATGGCAGTATTCATCCACAATTTTA
AAAGAAAAGGGGGGATTGGGGGGTACAGTGCAGGGGAAAGAATAGTAGACATAATAGCAACAGACATACA
AACTAAAGAATTACAAAAACAAATTACAAAAATTCAAAATTTTCGGGTTTATTACAGGGACAGCAGAGAT
CCACTTTGGCGCCGGCTCGAGGGGG
Features (pLannotate 1.2.2; 32 found; start..end, strand, type, name):
     65..368     +  enhancer       CMV enhancer: human cytomegalovirus immediate early enhancer
    369..572     +  promoter       CMV promoter: human cytomegalovirus (CMV) immediate early promoter
    595..619     +  protein_bind   attB1: mutant version of attB; recombination site for the Gateway® BP reaction BP Clonase™
    640..1662    +  CDS            hph: KHYB_ECOLX - Experimental evidence at protein level: Swiss-Prot protein existence level 1. The aminoglycoside phosphotransferases achieve inactivation of their antibiotic substrates by phosphorylation. Only phosphorylates hygromycin and closely related compounds such as demethyl analogs and destomycin. From Escherichia coli.
   1681..1705    -  protein_bind   attB2: mutant version of attB; recombination site for the Gateway® BP reaction BP Clonase™
   1707..1748    +  CDS            V5 tag: epitope tag from simian virus 5
   1787..2347    +  misc_feature   IRES: internal ribosome entry site (IRES) of the encephalomyocarditis virus (EMCV)
   2350..3057    +  CDS            mCherry: mCherry is a basic (constitutively fluorescent) red fluorescent protein published in 2004, derived from Discosoma sp.. It is reported to be a very rapidly-maturing monomer with low acid sensitivity.
   3084..3672    +  misc_feature   WPRE: woodchuck hepatitis virus posttranscriptional regulatory element
   3723..3742    +  misc_feature   cPPT/CTS (fragment): central polypurine tract and central termination sequence of HIV-1
   3744..3977    +  LTR            3' LTR (ΔU3): self-inactivating 3' long terminal repeat (LTR) from HIV-1
   4055..4176    +  polyA_signal   SV40 poly(A) signal: SV40 polyadenylation signal
   4216..4351    +  rep_origin     SV40 ori: SV40 origin of replication
   4372..4390    -  promoter       T7 promoter: promoter for bacteriophage T7 RNA polymerase
   4398..4553    +  CDS            lacZα (fragment): LacZα fragment of β-galactosidase; lacZ fragment
   4558..4986    +  rep_origin     f1 ori (sequence partly withheld): f1 bacteriophage origin of replication; arrow indicates direction of (+) strand synthesis
   5039..5143    +  promoter       AmpR promoter: bla
   5144..6004    +  CDS            AmpR: β-lactamase; bla; confers resistance to ampicillin, carbenicillin, and related antibiotics
   6175..6763    +  rep_origin     ori: high-copy-number ColE1/pMB1/pBR322/pUC origin of replication
   6946..7038    +  CDS            lacI (fragment): lac repressor; lacI; The lac repressor binds to the lac operator to inhibit transcription in E. coli. This inhibition can be relieved by adding lactose or isopropyl-β-D-thiogalactopyranoside (IPTG).
   7051..7072    +  protein_bind   CAP binding site: CAP binding activates transcription in the presence of cAMP. E. coli catabolite activator protein
   7087..7117    +  promoter       lac promoter: promoter for the E. coli lac operon
   7125..7141    +  protein_bind   lac operator: The lac repressor binds to the lac operator to inhibit transcription in E. coli. This inhibition can be relieved by adding lactose or isopropyl-β-D-thiogalactopyranoside (IPTG). lac repressor encoded by lacI
   7186..7204    +  promoter       T3 promoter: promoter for bacteriophage T3 RNA polymerase
   7232..7458    +  promoter       RSV promoter: Rous sarcoma virus enhancer/promoter
   7459..7639    +  LTR            5' LTR (truncated): truncated 5' long terminal repeat (LTR) from HIV-1
   7686..7811    +  misc_feature   HIV-1 Ψ: packaging signal of human immunodeficiency virus type 1
   7795..8158    +  CDS            HIV-1 gag (fragment): gag protein from human immunodeficiency virus 1; gag
   8304..8537    +  misc_feature   RRE: The Rev response element (RRE) of HIV-1 allows for Rev-dependent mRNA export from the nucleus to the cytoplasm.
   8914..8940    +  CDS            Rev (fragment): human immunodeficiency virus 1 (HIV-1) Rev protein; rev; enhances nuclear export of unspliced and incompletely spliced viral mRNAs
   8941..9441    +  promoter       hPGK promoter: human phosphoglycerate kinase 1 promoter
   9503..9620    +  misc_feature   cPPT/CTS: central polypurine tract and central termination sequence of HIV-1
