[The description below was written by a language model from this plasmid's Addgene catalogue record and pLannotate feature annotations shown in this document.]
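Description:
pAC10098_pLX-Hygro-IRES-mCherry is a 9,672 bp third-generation-style, self-inactivating HIV-1 lentiviral vector for mammalian expression. It was made by Gateway recombination of an intact ("non-split") hygromycin resistance gene into the pLX-DEST-IRES-mCherry destination backbone. In bacteria it is maintained through a high-copy ColE1/pUC origin and selected with ampicillin via the β-lactamase gene. An f1 origin, an SV40 origin and leftover lac, T3 and T7 elements from the parental cloning vector are also annotated.

The viral genome is transcribed from an RSV promoter fused to a truncated 5' LTR. This is followed by the Ψ packaging signal with a gag fragment, the RRE for Rev-dependent nuclear export, and a cPPT/CTS. It ends in a ΔU3 3' LTR, with an SV40 polyadenylation signal downstream. An hPGK promoter is annotated just upstream of the cPPT/CTS, and the record does not state its role in this design.

The expression cassette uses the CMV enhancer/promoter to drive the E. coli hph hygromycin phosphotransferase coding sequence, which is flanked by attB1 and attB2 sites. A V5 tag lies just after attB2, but the record does not say whether it is fused in frame. An EMCV IRES then allows mCherry to be translated from the same transcript, and a WPRE enhances expression. Transduced cells can therefore be selected with hygromycin and tracked by red fluorescence. Given the associated work on split selectable markers, the construct appears to serve as the full-length Hygro reference alongside vectors carrying split marker fragments, although the record does not state this role explicitly.
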