Addgene plasmid #122818: pAC10098_pLX-Hygro-IRES-mCherry
Purpose: Plasmid 98:Lentiviral vector encoding Non-split Hygroand mCherry
Depositing lab: Albert Cheng. Publication: Split Selectable Markers. Jillette N, Du M, Cheng AW. bioRxiv 452979 10.1101/452979.
Backbone
  Vector backbone: pAC10096_pLX-DEST-IRES-mCherry (Addgene# 122816)
  Vector type: Mammalian Expression, Lentiviral
  Selectable markers: Non-split Hygro
Growth in bacteria
  Bacterial resistance: Ampicillin, 100 μg/mL
  Growth temperature: 30°C
  Growth strain: NEB Stable
  Copy number: Unknown
Gene/Insert
  Gene/Insert name: Non-split Hygro
  Species: Synthetic
  Cloning method: Gateway Cloning
  Sequencing primers: 5′ CMV-Forward; 3′ IRES-R
Terms and licenses: Academic/Nonprofit Terms; Industry Terms: Not Available to Industry
Depositor comments: Please visit https://www.biorxiv.org/content/10.1101/452979v2 for BioRxiv preprint.
How to cite: pAC10098_pLX-Hygro-IRES-mCherry was a gift from Albert Cheng (Addgene plasmid # 122818)
